Addgene plasmid #118824: Fyn-SH3_5WT_S25C
Purpose: Bacterial expression of the SH3 domain of human Fyn
Depositing lab: Nicolas Fawzi. Depositing organization: Brown University. Publication: The SH3 domain of Fyn kinase interacts with and induces liquid-liquid phase separation of the low-complexity domain of hnRNPA2. Amaya J, Ryan VH, Fawzi NL. J Biol Chem. 2018 Dec 21;293(51):19522-19531. doi: 10.1074/jbc.RA118.005120. Epub 2018 Nov 5. PubMed 30397184.
Backbone
  Vector backbone: Unknown
  Vector type: Bacterial Expression
Growth in bacteria
  Bacterial resistance: Ampicillin, 100 μg/mL
  Growth temperature: 37°C
  Growth strain: DH5alpha
  Copy number: High Copy
Gene/Insert
  Gene/Insert name: FYN
  Species: H. sapiens (human)
  Mutation: S25C; See depositor comments below.
  Entrez Gene: FYN (a.k.a. SLK, SYN, p59-FYN)
  Tag / fusion protein: 6-His-TEV tag (N terminal on insert)
  Cloning method: Restriction Enzyme; 5′ cloning site unknown (unknown if destroyed); 3′ cloning site unknown (unknown if destroyed)
  Sequencing primers: 5′ T7
Terms and licenses: Academic/Nonprofit Terms; Industry Terms: Not Available to Industry
Depositor comments: The insert has an V88E variant compared to the NCBI reference [NP_002028.1] but should function as described in the associated publication.
How to cite: Fyn-SH3_5WT_S25C was a gift from Nicolas Fawzi (Addgene plasmid # 118824 ; http://n2t.net/addgene:118824 ; RRID:Addgene_118824)
