[The description below was written by a language model from this plasmid's Addgene catalogue record and pLannotate feature annotations shown in this document.]
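Description:
Fyn-SH3_5WT_S25C is a 5,679-nt bacterial expression plasmid for producing the SH3 domain of human Fyn tyrosine kinase in E. coli. The catalogue lists the backbone as unknown, but the annotated features show a pET-style layout. A T7 promoter with an adjacent lac operator and the phage T7 gene 10 ribosome binding site drives the insert, a T7 terminator lies downstream, and a plasmid-borne lacI gene under its own promoter supplies repressor. Expression therefore depends on T7 RNA polymerase in the host and can be induced with IPTG. The plasmid is selected through the β-lactamase (AmpR) gene and replicates from a ColE1/pMB1-type origin. The pBR322-derived bom site and rop gene are also present, along with an f1 origin and remnant fragments of the tetracycline resistance gene. The record describes the plasmid as high copy, although rop normally lowers copy number.

The coding region begins with a histidine tag, recorded by the depositor as an N-terminal 6xHis tag followed by a TEV protease site, which allows affinity purification and later removal of the tag. The short open reading frame that follows was labelled automatically as a fragment of mouse Fgr. This label most likely reflects homology among Src-family SH3 domains, and the segment corresponds to the FYN insert. The insert carries an S25C substitution, whose purpose the record does not state. It also carries a V88E difference from the NCBI reference, which the depositor says does not affect function. A second His-tag fragment and a T7 gene 10-related fragment lie downstream of the insert. These look like vector sequence, and the record does not say whether they are translated. The associated study examined how the Fyn SH3 domain interacts with the low-complexity domain of hnRNPA2 and induces its phase separation.
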