Features (pLannotate 1.2.2; 20 found; start..end, strand, type, name):
      1..19      +  promoter       T7 promoter: promoter for bacteriophage T7 RNA polymerase
     20..44      +  protein_bind   lac operator: The lac repressor binds to the lac operator to inhibit transcription in E. coli. This inhibition can be relieved by adding lactose or isopropyl-β-D-thiogalactopyranoside (IPTG). lac repressor encoded by lacI
     59..81      +  RBS            RBS: efficient ribosome binding site from bacteriophage T7 gene 10 (Olins and Rangwala, 1989)
     98..116     +  CDS            9xHis (fragment): 9xHis affinity tag
    137..358     +  CDS            Fgr (fragment): FGR_MOUSE - Experimental evidence at protein level: Swiss-Prot protein existence level 1. Non-receptor tyrosine-protein kinase that transmits signals from cell surface receptors devoid of kinase activity and contributes to the regulation of immune responses, including neutrophil, monocyte, macrophage and mast cell functions, cytoskeleton remodeling in response to extracellular stimuli, phagocytosis, cell adhesion and migration. Promotes mast cell degranulation, release of inflammatory cytokines and IgE-mediated anaphylaxis. Acts downstream of receptors that bind the Fc region of immunoglobulin
    411..428     +  CDS            9xHis (fragment): 9xHis affinity tag
    438..487     +  CDS            SET1 (fragment): solubility-enhancement tag derived from T7 phage gene 10B
    495..542     +  terminator     T7 terminator: transcription terminator for bacteriophage T7 RNA polymerase
    579..1007    +  rep_origin     f1 ori (sequence partly withheld): f1 bacteriophage origin of replication; arrow indicates direction of (+) strand synthesis
   1060..1164    +  promoter       AmpR promoter: bla
   1165..2025    +  CDS            AmpR: β-lactamase; bla; confers resistance to ampicillin, carbenicillin, and related antibiotics
   2196..2784    +  rep_origin     ori: high-copy-number ColE1/pMB1/pBR322/pUC origin of replication
   2970..3109    -  misc_feature   bom: basis of mobility region from pBR322
   3211..3402    -  CDS            rop: Rop protein, which maintains plasmids at low copy number; rop
   3419..3799    +  CDS            YPB1_ECOLX: Protein predicted: Swiss-Prot protein existence level 4. From Escherichia coli.
   3871..4162    -  CDS            TcR (fragment): tetracycline efflux protein; tet; confers resistance to tetracycline
   4177..4198    -  protein_bind   CAP binding site: CAP binding activates transcription in the presence of cAMP. E. coli catabolite activator protein
   4211..5293    -  CDS            lacI: lac repressor; lacI; The lac repressor binds to the lac operator to inhibit transcription in E. coli. This inhibition can be relieved by adding lactose or isopropyl-β-D-thiogalactopyranoside (IPTG).
   5294..5371    -  promoter       lacI promoter: lacI
   5379..5658    -  CDS            TcR (fragment): tetracycline efflux protein; tet; confers resistance to tetracycline
>Addgene plasmid #118824 | Fyn-SH3_5WT_S25C | addgene full sequence | sequence record 237248 | Addgene NGS Result
TAATACGACTCACTATAGGGGAATTGTGAGCGGATAACAATTCCCCTCTAGAAATAATTTTGTTTAACTT
TAAGAAGGAGATATACATATGATGAAACACCACCACCACCACCACCCGATGAGCGACTACGATATTCCGA
CGACCGAAAATCTGTACTTCCAAGGCGCAATGGTTCAAATTAGTACCCTGTTTGAAGCGCTGTATGATTA
CGAAGCCCGTACGGAAGATGACCTGTGCTTTCATAAAGGCGAAAAATTCCAGATCCTGAACAGCTCTGAG
GGTGACTGGTGGGAAGCGCGCAGCCTGACGACGGGTGAAACGGGCTACATTCCGAGTAACTACGTGGCTC
CGGTGGATCGCTGAGGATCCGAATTCGAGCTCCGTCGACAAGCTTGCGGCCGCACTCGAGCACCACCACC
ACCACCACTGAGATCCGGCTGCTAACAAAGCCCGAAAGGAAGCTGAGTTGGCTGCTGCCACCGCTGAGCA
ATAACTAGCATAACCCCTTGGGGCCTCTAAACGGGTCTTGAGGGGTTTTTTGCTGAAAGGAGGAACTATA
TCCGGATTGGCGAATGGG
[124 nt withheld, positions 579-702]
C
[91 nt withheld, positions 704-794]
A
[49 nt withheld, positions 796-844]
CCTTTGACGTTGGAGTCCACGTTCTTT
[37 nt withheld, positions 872-908]
ACCCTATCTCGGTCTATTCTTTTGATTTATAAGGGATTTTGCCGATTTCGGCCTATTGGTTAAAAAATGA
GCTGATTTAACAAAAATTTAACGCGAATTTTAACAAAATATTAACGCTTACAATTTAGGTGGCACTTTTC
GGGGAAATGTGCGCGGAACCCCTATTTGTTTATTTTTCTAAATACATTCAAATATGTATCCGCTCATGAG
ACAATAACCCTGATAAATGCTTCAATAATATTGAAAAAGGAAGAGTATGAGTATTCAACATTTCCGTGTC
GCCCTTATTCCCTTTTTTGCGGCATTTTGCCTTCCTGTTTTTGCTCACCCAGAAACGCTGGTGAAAGTAA
AAGATGCTGAAGATCAGTTGGGTGCACGAGTGGGTTACATCGAACTGGATCTCAACAGCGGTAAGATCCT
TGAGAGTTTTCGCCCCGAAGAACGTTTTCCAATGATGAGCACTTTTAAAGTTCTGCTATGTGGCGCGGTA
TTATCCCGTATTGACGCCGGGCAAGAGCAACTCGGTCGCCGCATACACTATTCTCAGAATGACTTGGTTG
AGTACTCACCAGTCACAGAAAAGCATCTTACGGATGGCATGACAGTAAGAGAATTATGCAGTGCTGCCAT
AACCATGAGTGATAACACTGCGGCCAACTTACTTCTGACAACGATCGGAGGACCGAAGGAGCTAACCGCT
TTTTTGCACAACATGGGGGATCATGTAACTCGCCTTGATCGTTGGGAACCGGAGCTGAATGAAGCCATAC
CAAACGACGAGCGTGACACCACGATGCCTGCAGCAATGGCAACAACGTTGCGCAAACTATTAACTGGCGA
ACTACTTACTCTAGCTTCCCGGCAACAATTAATAGACTGGATGGAGGCGGATAAAGTTGCAGGACCACTT
CTGCGCTCGGCCCTTCCGGCTGGCTGGTTTATTGCTGATAAATCTGGAGCCGGTGAGCGTGGGTCTCGCG
GTATCATTGCAGCACTGGGGCCAGATGGTAAGCCCTCCCGTATCGTAGTTATCTACACGACGGGGAGTCA
GGCAACTATGGATGAACGAAATAGACAGATCGCTGAGATAGGTGCCTCACTGATTAAGCATTGGTAACTG
TCAGACCAAGTTTACTCATATATACTTTAGATTGATTTAAAACTTCATTTTTAATTTAAAAGGATCTAGG
TGAAGATCCTTTTTGATAATCTCATGACCAAAATCCCTTAACGTGAGTTTTCGTTCCACTGAGCGTCAGA
CCCCGTAGAAAAGATCAAAGGATCTTCTTGAGATCCTTTTTTTCTGCGCGTAATCTGCTGCTTGCAAACA
AAAAAACCACCGCTACCAGCGGTGGTTTGTTTGCCGGATCAAGAGCTACCAACTCTTTTTCCGAAGGTAA
CTGGCTTCAGCAGAGCGCAGATACCAAATACTGTCCTTCTAGTGTAGCCGTAGTTAGGCCACCACTTCAA
GAACTCTGTAGCACCGCCTACATACCTCGCTCTGCTAATCCTGTTACCAGTGGCTGCTGCCAGTGGCGAT
AAGTCGTGTCTTACCGGGTTGGACTCAAGACGATAGTTACCGGATAAGGCGCAGCGGTCGGGCTGAACGG
GGGGTTCGTGCACACAGCCCAGCTTGGAGCGAACGACCTACACCGAACTGAGATACCTACAGCGTGAGCT
ATGAGAAAGCGCCACGCTTCCCGAAGGGAGAAAGGCGGACAGGTATCCGGTAAGCGGCAGGGTCGGAACA
GGAGAGCGCACGAGGGAGCTTCCAGGGGGAAACGCCTGGTATCTTTATAGTCCTGTCGGGTTTCGCCACC
TCTGACTTGAGCGTCGATTTTTGTGATGCTCGTCAGGGGGGCGGAGCCTATGGAAAAACGCCAGCAACGC
GGCCTTTTTACGGTTCCTGGCCTTTTGCTGGCCTTTTGCTCACATGTTCTTTCCTGCGTTATCCCCTGAT
TCTGTGGATAACCGTATTACCGCCTTTGAGTGAGCTGATACCGCTCGCCGCAGCCGAACGACCGAGCGCA
GCGAGTCAGTGAGCGAGGAAGCGGAAGAGCGCCTGATGCGGTATTTTCTCCTTACGCATCTGTGCGGTAT
TTCACACCGCAATGGTGCACTCTCAGTACAATCTGCTCTGATGCCGCATAGTTAAGCCAGTATACACTCC
GCTATCGCTACGTGACTGGGTCATGGCTGCGCCCCGACACCCGCCAACACCCGCTGACGCGCCCTGACGG
GCTTGTCTGCTCCCGGCATCCGCTTACAGACAAGCTGTGACCGTCTCCGGGAGCTGCATGTGTCAGAGGT
TTTCACCGTCATCACCGAAACGCGCGAGGCAGCTGCGGTAAAGCTCATCAGCGTGGTCGTGAAGCGATTC
ACAGATGTCTGCCTGTTCATCCGCGTCCAGCTCGTTGAGTTTCTCCAGAAGCGTTAATGTCTGGCTTCTG
ATAAAGCGGGCCATGTTAAGGGCGGTTTTTTCCTGTTTGGTCACTGATGCCTCCGTGTAAGGGGGATTTC
TGTTCATGGGGGTAATGATACCGATGAAACGAGAGAGGATGCTCACGATACGGGTTACTGATGATGAACA
TGCCCGGTTACTGGAACGTTGTGAGGGTAAACAACTGGCGGTATGGATGCGGCGGGACCAGAGAAAAATC
ACTCAGGGTCAATGCCAGCGCTTCGTTAATACAGATGTAGGTGTTCCACAGGGTAGCCAGCAGCATCCTG
CGATGCAGATCCGGAACATAATGGTGCAGGGCGCTGACTTCCGCGTTTCCAGACTTTACGAAACACGGAA
ACCGAAGACCATTCATGTTGTTGCTCAGGTCGCAGACGTTTTGCAGCAGCAGTCGCTTCACGTTCGCTCG
CGTATCGGTGATTCATTCTGCTAACCAGTAAGGCAACCCCGCCAGCCTAGCCGGGTCCTCAACGACAGGA
GCACGATCATGCGCACCCGTGGGGCCGCCATGCCGGCGATAATGGCCTGCTTCTCGCCGAAACGTTTGGT
GGCGGGACCAGTGACGAAGGCTTGAGCGAGGGCGTGCAAGATTCCGAATACCGCAAGCGACAGGCCGATC
ATCGTCGCGCTCCAGCGAAAGCGGTCCTCGCCGAAAATGACCCAGAGCGCTGCCGGCACCTGTCCTACGA
GTTGCATGATAAAGAAGACAGTCATAAGTGCGGCGACGATAGTCATGCCCCGCGCCCACCGGAAGGAGCT
GACTGGGTTGAAGGCTCTCAAGGGCATCGGTCGAGATCCCGGTGCCTAATGAGTGAGCTAACTTACATTA
ATTGCGTTGCGCTCACTGCCCGCTTTCCAGTCGGGAAACCTGTCGTGCCAGCTGCATTAATGAATCGGCC
AACGCGCGGGGAGAGGCGGTTTGCGTATTGGGCGCCAGGGTGGTTTTTCTTTTCACCAGTGAGACGGGCA
ACAGCTGATTGCCCTTCACCGCCTGGCCCTGAGAGAGTTGCAGCAAGCGGTCCACGCTGGTTTGCCCCAG
CAGGCGAAAATCCTGTTTGATGGTGGTTAACGGCGGGATATAACATGAGCTGTCTTCGGTATCGTCGTAT
CCCACTACCGAGATATCCGCACCAACGCGCAGCCCGGACTCGGTAATGGCGCGCATTGCGCCCAGCGCCA
TCTGATCGTTGGCAACCAGCATCGCAGTGGGAACGATGCCCTCATTCAGCATTTGCATGGTTTGTTGAAA
ACCGGACATGGCACTCCAGTCGCCTTCCCGTTCCGCTATCGGCTGAATTTGATTGCGAGTGAGATATTTA
TGCCAGCCAGCCAGACGCAGACGCGCCGAGACAGAACTTAATGGGCCCGCTAACAGCGCGATTTGCTGGT
GACCCAATGCGACCAGATGCTCCACGCCCAGTCGCGTACCGTCTTCATGGGAGAAAATAATACTGTTGAT
GGGTGTCTGGTCAGAGACATCAAGAAATAACGCCGGAACATTAGTGCAGGCAGCTTCCACAGCAATGGCA
TCCTGGTCATCCAGCGGATAGTTAATGATCAGCCCACTGACGCGTTGCGCGAGAAGATTGTGCACCGCCG
CTTTACAGGCTTCGACGCCGCTTCGTTCTACCATCGACACCACCACGCTGGCACCCAGTTGATCGGCGCG
AGATTTAATCGCCGCGACAATTTGCGACGGCGCGTGCAGGGCCAGACTGGAGGTGGCAACGCCAATCAGC
AACGACTGTTTGCCCGCCAGTTGTTGTGCCACGCGGTTGGGAATGTAATTCAGCTCCGCCATCGCCGCTT
CCACTTTTTCCCGCGTTTTCGCAGAAACGTGGCTGGCCTGGTTCACCACGCGGGAAACGGTCTGATAAGA
GACACCGGCATACTCTGCGACATCGTATAACGTTACTGGTTTCACATTCACCACCCTGAATTGACTCTCT
TCCGGGCGCTATCATGCCATACCGCGAAAGGTTTTGCGCCATTCGATGGTGTCCGGGATCTCGACGCTCT
CCCTTATGCGACTCCTGCATTAGGAAGCAGCCCAGTAGTAGGTTGAGGCCGTTGAGCACCGCCGCCGCAA
GGAATGGTGCATGCAAGGAGATGGCGCCCAACAGTCCCCCGGCCACGGGGCCTGCCACCATACCCACGCC
GAAACAAGCGCTCATGAGCCCGAAGTGGCGAGCCCGATCTTCCCCATCGGTGATGTCGGCGATATAGGCG
CCAGCAACCGCACCTGTGGCGCCGGTGATGCCGGCCACGATGCGTCCGGCGTAGAGGATCGAGATCTCGA
TCCCGCGAAAT
